Addgene plasmid #51591: pCMV-myc-Rem2 S241A
Purpose: expresses myc-tagged Rem2 S-A mutant
Depositing lab: Suzanne Paradis. Depositing organization: Brandeis University. Publication: CaMKII-dependent phosphorylation of the GTPase Rem2 is required to restrict dendritic complexity. Ghiretti AE, Kenny K, Marr MT 2nd, Paradis S. J Neurosci. 2013 Apr 10;33(15):6504-15. doi: 10.1523/JNEUROSCI.3861-12.2013. PubMed 23575848.
Backbone
  Vector backbone: pCMV
  Backbone size w/o insert (bp): 4000
  Vector type: Mammalian Expression
Growth in bacteria
  Bacterial resistance: Ampicillin, 100 μg/mL
  Growth temperature: 37°C
  Growth strain: DH5alpha
  Copy number: Unknown
Gene/Insert
  Gene/Insert name: Rem2
  Species: M. musculus (mouse)
  Insert size (bp): 1000
  Mutation: Serine 241 to Alanine; also RNAi resistant
  Entrez Gene: Rem2 (a.k.a. AW411893)
  Promoter: CMV
  Tag / fusion protein: myc (N terminal on backbone)
  Cloning method: Restriction Enzyme; 5′ cloning site EcoRI (unknown if destroyed); 3′ cloning site KpnI (unknown if destroyed)
  Sequencing primers: 5′ GATCCGGTACTAGAGGAACTGAAAAAC; 3′ CATTCTAGTTGTGGTTTGTCC
Terms and licenses: Academic/Nonprofit Terms; Industry Terms: Not Available to Industry
Depositor comments: Please note that the sequence of the myc epitope tag in this plasmid is MQKLISEEDLL, which differs from the standard EQKLISEEDLL. The Rem2 insert in this plasmid contains T13I and T15I mutations when compared to GenBank reference sequence NP_542764.2.
How to cite: pCMV-myc-Rem2 S241A was a gift from Suzanne Paradis (Addgene plasmid # 51591 ; http://n2t.net/addgene:51591 ; RRID:Addgene_51591)
