[The description below was written by a language model from this plasmid's Addgene catalogue record and pLannotate feature annotations shown in this document.]
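Description:
pCMV-myc-Rem2 S241A is a mammalian expression plasmid of about 4.8 kb, built on a pCMV backbone, that produces an N-terminally myc-tagged mutant of the mouse small GTPase Rem2. It is propagated in E. coli through a high-copy ColE1/pUC-type origin and selected with ampicillin via the β-lactamase gene and its native promoter. The backbone also carries cloning-vector remnants with no evident role in expression: lac promoter, lac operator and CAP site sequences, and fragments of lacZα, lacI, rop and the pBR322 bom region. No mammalian selection marker is annotated, so the plasmid appears suited to transient transfection.

The expression cassette consists of the human cytomegalovirus immediate-early enhancer and promoter, followed by a modified SV40 intron with splice donor and acceptor sites, which generally improves transcript processing and expression. Next comes the Rem2 coding sequence of roughly 1 kb, inserted between EcoRI and KpnI sites, and an SV40 polyadenylation signal annotated on the opposite strand. The myc epitope is supplied by the backbone upstream of the insert. It was not annotated as a separate feature, and the depositor notes that its first residue differs from the standard myc sequence.

The insert carries a serine 241 to alanine substitution, which removes a potential phosphorylation site, and is also RNAi resistant, so it can be expressed alongside knockdown of endogenous Rem2 in replacement experiments. The depositor also reports T13I and T15I differences relative to the GenBank reference protein. The associated publication concerns CaMKII-dependent phosphorylation of Rem2 in restricting dendritic complexity, consistent with use of this construct as a non-phosphorylatable mutant in neuronal studies.
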