Features (pLannotate 1.2.2; 16 found; start..end, strand, type, name):
      8..28      -  misc_feature   MCS (fragment): pUC18/19 multiple cloning site
     27..330     +  enhancer       CMV enhancer: human cytomegalovirus immediate early enhancer
    331..534     +  promoter       CMV promoter: human cytomegalovirus (CMV) immediate early promoter
    672..768     +  intron         SV40 intron: modified SV40 intron with splice donor and acceptor sites
    895..1917    +  CDS            Rem2: REM2_MOUSE - Experimental evidence at protein level: Swiss-Prot protein existence level 1. Binds GTP saturably and exhibits a low intrinsic rate of GTP hydrolysis. From Mus musculus (Mouse).
   1943..2077    -  polyA_signal   SV40 poly(A) signal: SV40 polyadenylation signal
   2212..2228    -  protein_bind   lac operator: The lac repressor binds to the lac operator to inhibit transcription in E. coli. This inhibition can be relieved by adding lactose or isopropyl-β-D-thiogalactopyranoside (IPTG). lac repressor encoded by lacI
   2236..2266    -  promoter       lac promoter: promoter for the E. coli lac operon
   2281..2302    -  protein_bind   CAP binding site: CAP binding activates transcription in the presence of cAMP. E. coli catabolite activator protein
   2315..2407    -  CDS            lacI (fragment): lac repressor; lacI; The lac repressor binds to the lac operator to inhibit transcription in E. coli. This inhibition can be relieved by adding lactose or isopropyl-β-D-thiogalactopyranoside (IPTG).
   2590..3178    -  rep_origin     ori: high-copy-number ColE1/pMB1/pBR322/pUC origin of replication
   3349..4209    -  CDS            AmpR: β-lactamase; bla; confers resistance to ampicillin, carbenicillin, and related antibiotics
   4210..4314    -  promoter       AmpR promoter: bla
   4409..4444    +  CDS            rop (fragment): Rop protein, which maintains plasmids at low copy number; rop
   4546..4645    +  misc_feature   bom (fragment): basis of mobility region from pBR322
   4651..2       -  CDS            lacZα (fragment) (across the origin): LacZα fragment of β-galactosidase; lacZ fragment
>Addgene plasmid #51591 | pCMV-myc-Rem2 S241A | depositor full sequence | sequence record 78875 | pCMV-myc-Rem2 S241A sequence 4804 bps
GAGTTCGAGCTTGCATGCCTGCAGGTCGTTACATAACTTACGGTAAATGGCCCGCCTGGCTGACCGCCCA
ACGACCCCCGCCCATTGACGTCAATAATGACGTATGTTCCCATAGTAACGCCAATAGGGACTTTCCATTG
ACGTCAATGGGTGGAGTATTTACGGTAAACTGCCCACTTGGCAGTACATCAAGTGTATCATATGCCAAGT
ACGCCCCCTATTGACGTCAATGACGGTAAATGGCCCGCCTGGCATTATGCCCAGTACATGACCTTATGGG
ACTTTCCTACTTGGCAGTACATCTACGTATTAGTCATCGCTATTACCATGGTGATGCGGTTTTGGCAGTA
CATCAATGGGCGTGGATAGCGGTTTGACTCACGGGGATTTCCAAGTCTCCACCCCATTGACGTCAATGGG
AGTTTGTTTTGGCACCAAAATCAACGGGACTTTCCAAAATGTCGTAACAACTCCGCCCCATTGACGCAAA
TGGGCGGTAGGCGTGTACGGTGGGAGGTCTATATAAGCAGAGCTCGTTTAGTGAACCGTCAGATCGCCTG
GAGACGCCATCCACGCTGTTTTGACCTCCATAGAAGACACCGGGACCGATCCAGCCTCCGGACTCTAGAG
GATCCGGTACTAGAGGAACTGAAAAACCAGAAAGTTAACTGGTAAGTTTAGTCTTTTTGTCTTTTATTTC
AGGTCCCGGATCCGGTGGTGGTGCAAATCAAAGAACTGCTCCTCAGTGGATGTTGCCTTTACTTCTAGGC
CTGTACGGAAGTGTTACTTCTGCTCTAAAAGCTGCGGAATTGTACCCGCGGGCCCACCATGGCATCAATG
CAGAAGCTGATCTCAGAGGAGGACCTGCTTATGGCCATGGAGGCCCGAATTCACATGCACACGGACCTTG
ACACCGACATGGACATGGACATAGAAATCGTAGCACTTTGTTCTTCCAGCAGCCGCCAGGCCTCCCCACT
GGGGACACCCACACCAGAAGCAGATACTACACTTCTGAAACAGAAGCCAGAGAAACTGTTAGCAGAGTTG
GACCTGAGCGGGCCTCCTCCTGCTCCTGGGGTCCCCAGACGAAGAGGAAGCATGCCCGTGCCCTACAAAC
ACCAGCTGCGGCGGGCCCAAGCTGTAGATGAACTTGACTGGCCACCCCAGGCCTCCCCCTCTGGCTCCTC
TGACTCCTTGGGCTCAGGGGAGGCAGCCCTTACCCAAAAAGATGGCGTCTTTAAGGTCATGCTCGTGGGG
GAGAGTGGCGTGGGCAAGAGCACTCTAGCGGGCACTTTTGGAGGTCTCCAGGGAGACCATGCTCACGAGA
TGGAAAATTCCGAGGACACCTATGAGAGGCGAATTATGGTGGACAAAGAAGAAGTGACTTTAATTGTTTA
TGACATCTGGGAACAGGGAGATGCAGGAGGATGGCTGCAGGATCACTGCCTTCAGACGGGGGATGCCTTT
CTCATCGTCTTCTCAGTGACAGATCGACGAAGCTTCTCTAAAGTTCCAGAAACCCTTCTTCGGCTCCGGG
CTGGGAGGCCCCACCATGACCTACCTGTCATCCTTGTTGGAAATAAGAGTGACCTGGCCCGCTCCCGGGA
GGTAGCACTGGAGGAGGGTCGCCATCTGGCTGGGACGCTGAGCTGCAAGCACATCGAGACGTCGGCCGCT
CTCCACCACAACACTCGTGAGCTCTTCGAGGGTGCTGTGCGTCAGATCAGGCTGCGGCGGGGCCGGGGTC
ATGCCGGGGGCCAGCGACCCGAACCTAGCAGCCCGGACGGCCCCGCGCCGCCTACGCGCCGTGAGAGCCT
CACCAAGAAAGCTAAGCGCTTCCTCGCCAACCTGGTGCCGCGCAACGCTAAGTTCTTCAAGCAACGCTCC
AGGTCATGTCACGACCTCTCTGTGCTCTGACTCGAGGTACCGCGGCCGCGGGGATCCAGACATGATAAGA
TACATTGATGAGTTTGGACAAACCACAACTAGAATGCAGTGAAAAAAATGCTTTATTTGTGAAATTTGTG
ATGCTATTGCTTTATTTGTAACCATTATAAGCTGCAATAAACAAGTTAACAACAACAATTGCATTCATTT
TATGTTTCAGGTTCAGGGGGAGGTGTGGGAGGTTTTTTCGGATCCTCTAGAGTCGATCTGCAGGCATGCT
AGCTTGGCGTAATCATGGTCATAGCTGTTTCCTGTGTGAAATTGTTATCCGCTCACAATTCCACACAACA
TACGAGCCGGAAGCATAAAGTGTAAAGCCTGGGGTGCCTAATGAGTGAGCTAACTCACATTAATTGCGTT
GCGCTCACTGCCCGCTTTCCAGTCGGGAAACCTGTCGTGCCAGCTGCATTAATGAATCGGCCAACGCGCG
GGGAGAGGCGGTTTGCGTATTGGGCGCTCTTCCGCTTCCTCGCTCACTGACTCGCTGCGCTCGGTCGTTC
GGCTGCGGCGAGCGGTATCAGCTCACTCAAAGGCGGTAATACGGTTATCCACAGAATCAGGGGATAACGC
AGGAAAGAACATGTGAGCAAAAGGCCAGCAAAAGGCCAGGAACCGTAAAAAGGCCGCGTTGCTGGCGTTT
TTCCATAGGCTCCGCCCCCCTGACGAGCATCACAAAAATCGACGCTCAAGTCAGAGGTGGCGAAACCCGA
CAGGACTATAAAGATACCAGGCGTTTCCCCCTGGAAGCTCCCTCGTGCGCTCTCCTGTTCCGACCCTGCC
GCTTACCGGATACCTGTCCGCCTTTCTCCCTTCGGGAAGCGTGGCGCTTTCTCATAGCTCACGCTGTAGG
TATCTCAGTTCGGTGTAGGTCGTTCGCTCCAAGCTGGGCTGTGTGCACGAACCCCCCGTTCAGCCCGACC
GCTGCGCCTTATCCGGTAACTATCGTCTTGAGTCCAACCCGGTAAGACACGACTTATCGCCACTGGCAGC
AGCCACTGGTAACAGGATTAGCAGAGCGAGGTATGTAGGCGGTGCTACAGAGTTCTTGAAGTGGTGGCCT
AACTACGGCTACACTAGAAGGACAGTATTTGGTATCTGCGCTCTGCTGAAGCCAGTTACCTTCGGAAAAA
GAGTTGGTAGCTCTTGATCCGGCAAACAAACCACCGCTGGTAGCGGTGGTTTTTTTGTTTGCAAGCAGCA
GATTACGCGCAGAAAAAAAGGATCTCAAGAAGATCCTTTGATCTTTTCTACGGGGTCTGACGCTCAGTGG
AACGAAAACTCACGTTAAGGGATTTTGGTCATGAGATTATCAAAAAGGATCTTCACCTAGATCCTTTTAA
ATTAAAAATGAAGTTTTAAATCAATCTAAAGTATATATGAGTAAACTTGGTCTGACAGTTACCAATGCTT
AATCAGTGAGGCACCTATCTCAGCGATCTGTCTATTTCGTTCATCCATAGTTGCCTGACTCCCCGTCGTG
TAGATAACTACGATACGGGAGGGCTTACCATCTGGCCCCAGTGCTGCAATGATACCGCGAGACCCACGCT
CACCGGCTCCAGATTTATCAGCAATAAACCAGCCAGCCGGAAGGGCCGAGCGCAGAAGTGGTCCTGCAAC
TTTATCCGCCTCCATCCAGTCTATTAATTGTTGCCGGGAAGCTAGAGTAAGTAGTTCGCCAGTTAATAGT
TTGCGCAACGTTGTTGCCATTGCTACAGGCATCGTGGTGTCACGCTCGTCGTTTGGTATGGCTTCATTCA
GCTCCGGTTCCCAACGATCAAGGCGAGTTACATGATCCCCCATGTTGTGCAAAAAAGCGGTTAGCTCCTT
CGGTCCTCCGATCGTTGTCAGAAGTAAGTTGGCCGCAGTGTTATCACTCATGGTTATGGCAGCACTGCAT
AATTCTCTTACTGTCATGCCATCCGTAAGATGCTTTTCTGTGACTGGTGAGTACTCAACCAAGTCATTCT
GAGAATAGTGTATGCGGCGACCGAGTTGCTCTTGCCCGGCGTCAATACGGGATAATACCGCGCCACATAG
CAGAACTTTAAAAGTGCTCATCATTGGAAAACGTTCTTCGGGGCGAAAACTCTCAAGGATCTTACCGCTG
TTGAGATCCAGTTCGATGTAACCCACTCGTGCACCCAACTGATCTTCAGCATCTTTTACTTTCACCAGCG
TTTCTGGGTGAGCAAAAACAGGAAGGCAAAATGCCGCAAAAAAGGGAATAAGGGCGACACGGAAATGTTG
AATACTCATACTCTTCCTTTTTCAATATTATTGAAGCATTTATCAGGGTTATTGTCTCATGAGCGGATAC
ATATTTGAATGTATTTAGAAAAATAAACAAATAGGGGTTCCGCGCACATTTCCCCGAAAAGTGCCACCTG
ACGTCTAAGAAACCATTATTATCATGACATTAACCTATAAAAATAGGCGTATCACGAGGCCCTTTCGTCT
CGCGCGTTTCGGTGATGACGGTGAAAACCTCTGACACATGCAGCTCCCGGAGACGGTCACAGCTTGTCTG
TAAGCGGATGCCGGGAGCAGACAAGCCCGTCAGGGCGCGTCAGCGGGTGTTGGCGGGTGTCGGGGCTGGC
TTAACTATGCGGCATCAGAGCAGATTGTACTGAGAGTGCACCATATGCGGTGTGAAATACCGCACAGATG
CGTAAGGAGAAAATACCGCATCAGGCGCCATTCGCCATTCAGGCTGCGCAACTGTTGGGAAGGGCGATCG
GTGCGGGCCTCTTCGCTATTACGCCAGCTGGCGAAAGGGGGATGTGCTGCAAGGCGATTAAGTTGGGTAA
CGCCAGGGTTTTCCCAGTCACGACGTTGTAAAACGACGGCCAGT
