>Addgene plasmid #51591 | pCMV-myc-Rem2 S241A | addgene partial sequence | sequence record 81083 | CMV-F 5'-CGCAAATGGGCGGTAGGCGTG-3'
GCAGAGCTCGTTTAGTGAACCGTCAGATCGCCTGGAGACGCCATCCACGCTGTTTTGACCTCCATAGAAG
ACACCGGGACCGATCCAGCCTCCGGACTCTAGAGGATCCGGTACTAGAGGAACTGAAAAACCAGAAAGTT
AACTGGTAAGTTTAGTCTTTTTGTCTTTTATTTCAGGTCCCGGATCCGGTGGTGGTGCAAATCAAAGAAC
TGCTCCTCAGTGGATGTTGCCTTTACTTCTAGGCCTGTACGGAAGTGTTACTTCTGCTCTAAAAGCTGCG
GAATTGTACCCGCGGGCCCACCATGGCATCAATGCAGAAGCTGATCTCAGAGGAGGACCTGCTTATGGCC
ATGGAGGCCCGAATTCACATGCACACGGACCTTGACACCGACATGGACATGGACATAGAAATCGTAGCAC
TTTGTTCTTCCAGCAGCCGCCAGGCCTCCCCACTGGGGACACCCACACCAGAAGCAGATACTACACTTCT
GAAACAGAAGCCAGAGAAACTGTTAGCAGAGTTGGACCTGAGCGGGCCTCCTCCTGCTCCTGGGGTCCCC
AGACGAAGAGGAAGCATGCCCGTGCCCTACAAACACCAGCTGCGGCGGGCCCAAGCTGTAGATGAACTTG
ACTGGCCACCCCAGGCCTCCCCCTCTGGCTCCTCTGACTCCTTGGGCTCAGGGGAGGCAGCCCTTACCCA
AAAAGATGGCGTCTTTAAGGTCATGCTCGTGGGGGAGAGTGGCGTGGGCAAGAGCACTCTAGCGGGCACT
TTTGGAGGTCTCCAGGGAGACCATGCTCACGAGATGGAAAATTCCGAGGACACCTATGAGAGGCGAATTA
TGGTGGACAAAGAAGAAGTGACTTTAATTGTTTATGACATCTGGGAACAGGGAGATGCAGGAGGATGGCT
GCAGGATCACTGCCTTCAGACGGGGGATGCCTTTCTCATCGTCTTCTCAGTGACAGATCGACGAAGCTTC
TCTAAAGTTCCAGAAACCCTTCTTCGGCT
