>Addgene plasmid #51591 | pCMV-myc-Rem2 S241A | addgene partial sequence | sequence record 81537 | EBV-rev 5'-GTGGTTTGTCCAAACTCATC-3'
GCGGCCGCGGTACCTCGAGTCAGAGCACAGAGAGGTCGTGACATGACCTGGAGCGTTGCTTGAAGAACTT
AGCGTTGCGCGGCACCAGGTTGGCGAGGAAGCGCTTAGCTTTCTTGGTGAGGCTCTCACGGCGCGTAGGC
GGCGCGGGGCCGTCCGGGCTGCTAGGTTCGGGTCGCTGGCCCCCGGCATGACCCCGGCCCCGCCGCAGCC
TGATCTGACGCACAGCACCCTCGAAGAGCTCACGAGTGTTGTGGTGGAGAGCGGCCGACGTCTCGATGTG
CTTGCAGCTCAGCGTCCCAGCCAGATGGCGACCCTCCTCCAGTGCTACCTCCCGGGAGCGGGCCAGGTCA
CTCTTATTTCCAACAAGGATGACAGGTAGGTCATGGTGGGGCCTCCCAGCCCGGAGCCGAAGAAGGGTTT
CTGGAACTTTAGAGAAGCTTCGTCGATCTGTCACTGAGAAGACGATGAGAAAGGCATCCCCCGTCTGAAG
GCAGTGATCCTGCAGCCATCCTCCTGCATCTCCCTGTTCCCAGATGTCATAAACAATTAAAGTCACTTCT
TCTTTGTCCACCATAATTCGCCTCTCATAGGTGTCCTCGGAATTTTCCATCTCGTGAGCATGGTCTCCCT
GGAGACCTCCAAAAGTGCCCGCTAGAGTGCTCTTGCCCACGCCACTCTCCCCCACGAGCATGACCTTAAA
GACGCCATCTTTTTGGGTAAGGGCTGCCTCCCCTGAGCCCAAGGAGTCAGAGGAGCCAGAGGGGGAGGCC
TGGGGTGGCCAGTCAAGTTCATCTACAGCTTGGGCCCGCCGCAGCTGGTGTTTGTAGGGCACGGGCATGC
TTCCTCTTCGTCTGGGGACCCCAGGAGCAGGAGGAGGCCCGCTCAGGTCCAACTCTGCTAACAGTT
